>Addgene plasmid #34533 | KHBD00427 | depositor partial sequence | sequence record 41100 | KHBD00427 sequence 870 bps
ATGTGTTTGATATGGGCCTGCACCAAGTACTTGGCGCGTCGAAATCCAAAGATATTCGTTCGAATCTCCC
ATCCGACCGCAGTACTATTCGTAATCGTGACAACGATCTTTTTTGTGGTCCTGCAAATGTTTTACGTGGT
ACCCCAATTGTTTGATGTTCAAGGATTCATGTACAAGCTCGGCTGGCTAGTGGCAATCTTTATAACATAT
AATATCTTTGGCAATATGCTTGCGTGTCATATCACAAGCACTTCGGTGGAGAGCCTGCCAAAGGATCGGC
AAATTCCGGAGCCGGAAGAGGAGCACCAGTGGCATTACTGCGATGTTTGTGAAAAACTAATGCCTCCAAG
ATCCTGGCACTGTATATTGTGCAAGTGCTGCATTCTGAAGCGGGACCGCCACTGCATTTTCACTGCCAGT
TGCGTCGGACACAATAATCAGAGATACTTTTTCTGGTTCACCCTCTTCATGGCTTTGGGAACTGGTGTGG
CCTTGGCTACCCATATTATTGCCACCCTAAAGTATTTTAGCTATTCGGACCTGATATTCCTAAATATCCC
TAGGGATAACTTACCTCCATTTTGGCTGGTCATCACTCTTATACTAAACACCTACGTATTTGCAGCCCCT
GTATCTTCGGTGCTTATGCAATTATCTGTACTTAAAAATAATGGCACTTTGCATAAGTTTTACAGTGATA
CCTACGATCTGGGCTTGTGGGAGAATTTCAAGCTGATTTTGGGCGGAAAAGGCTTTTGGACTTTCCTCTC
ACCCACCGTTAAGAGTCCTCTGCCCCATGATGGTGCCCAGTGGAAGATCAAACGTGTTCAGCATCATTCA
CCAAAATTACAGTTTCTCCGTGTATCCGAT
