>Addgene plasmid #34533 | KHBD00427 | addgene partial sequence | sequence record 42314 | M13-Rev 5'-CAGGAAACAGCTATGACC-3'
AATGATTTTATTTTGACTGATAGTGACCTGTTCGTTGCAACAAATTGATAAGCAATGCTTTCTTATAATG
CCAACTTTGTACAAGAAAGTTGGCAAATCGGATACACGGAGAAACTGTAATTTTGGTGAATGATGCTGAA
CACGTTTGATCTTCCACTGGGCACCATCATGGGGCAGAGGACTCTTAACGGTGGGTGAGAGGAAAGTCCA
AAAGCCTTTTCCGCCCAAAATCAGCTTGAAATTCTCCCACAAGCCCAGATCGTAGGTATCACTGTAAAAC
TTATGCAAAGTGCCATTATTTTTAAGTACAGATAATTGCATAAGCACCGAAGATACAGGGGCTGCAAATA
CGTAGGTGTTTAGTATAAGAGTGATGACCAGCCAAAATGGAGGTAAGTTATCCCTAGGGATATTTAGGAA
TATCAGGTCCGAATAGCTAAAATACTTTAGGGTGGCAATAATATGGGTAGCCAAGGCCACACCAGTTCCC
AAAGCCATGAAGAGGGTGAACCAGAAAAAGTATCTCTGATTATTGTGTCCGACGCAACTGGCAGTGAAAA
TGCAGTGGCGGTCCCGCTTCAGAATGCAGCACTTGCACAATATACAGTGCCAGGATCTTGGAGGCATTAG
TTTTTCACAAACATCGCAGTAATGCCACTGGTGCTCCTCTTCCGGCTCCGGAATTTGCCGATCCTTTGGC
AGGCTCTCCACCGAAGTGCTTGTGATATGACACGCAAGCATATTGCCAAAGATATTATATGTTATAAAGA
