[The description below was written by a language model from this plasmid's Addgene catalogue record.]
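Description:
KHBD00427 is a Gateway entry-type clone built in the pDONR221 backbone (Invitrogen), carrying the open reading frame of the Drosophila melanogaster gene CG17197 (FBgn0039367). The insert is recorded as about 870 bp in a backbone of roughly 2.5 kb once the donor cassette has been replaced. The plasmid is maintained in E. coli as a high-copy construct under kanamycin selection. The ORF was introduced by Gateway recombination. In a pDONR221-derived clone this normally leaves the insert flanked by attL sites, although no feature table is provided to confirm the exact junctions. M13 forward and reverse primer sites on either side of the insert are listed for sequence verification.

As a donor/entry vector, it has no promoter recorded for expressing the insert in flies, yeast or other hosts. It instead serves as a shuttle from which the CG17197 coding sequence can be moved by LR recombination into destination vectors of choice. The depositor notes that ORFs in this collection were cloned open-ended, without a stop codon, so the coding sequence can be fused in frame to C-terminal tags or domains supplied by the destination vector. The associated publication describes automated screening of protein–DNA interactions at Drosophila regulatory elements, so this clone appears to be one member of a larger ORF collection assembled for that work. The record does not state the function of the CG17197 protein or which destination vectors were used with it.
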