Addgene plasmid #34533: KHBD00427
Depositing lab: Bart Deplancke. Depositing organization: Swiss Federal Institute of Technology (EPFL). Publication: Automated protein-DNA interaction screening of Drosophila regulatory elements. Korneel Hens, Jean-Daniel Feuz, Alina Isakova, Antonina Lagovitina, Andreas Massouras, Julien Bryois, Patrick Callaerts, Susan E. Celniker, Bart Deplancke. Nat Methods. 2011 Oct 30;8(12):1065-70. 10.1038/nmeth.1763 PubMed 22037703.
Backbone
  Vector backbone: pDONR221
  Backbone manufacturer: Invitrogen
  Backbone size w/o insert (bp): 2536
  Vector type: Gateway Donor Vector
Growth in bacteria
  Bacterial resistance: Kanamycin, 50 μg/mL
  Growth temperature: 37°C
  Growth strain: DH5alpha
  Copy number: High Copy
Gene/Insert
  Gene/Insert name: CG17197 (alt names: FBgn0039367; CG17197)
  Species: D. melanogaster (fly)
  Insert size (bp): 870
  Entrez Gene: CG17197 (a.k.a. Dmel_CG17197, CG17197-PA, Dmel\CG17197)
  Cloning method: Gateway Cloning
  Sequencing primers: 5′ M13F; 3′ M13R
Terms and licenses: Academic/Nonprofit Terms; Industry Terms: Not Available to Industry
Depositor comments: Please note that the ORFs in this collection were cloned open-ended (without a stop codon).
How to cite: KHBD00427 was a gift from Bart Deplancke (Addgene plasmid # 34533 ; http://n2t.net/addgene:34533 ; RRID:Addgene_34533)
